>Addgene plasmid #206401 | pcDNA3-hARFRP1(T31N)-HA | addgene full sequence | sequence record 410674 | Addgene NGS Result
CTCCCGATCCCCTATGGTGCACTCTCAGTACAATCTGCTCTGATGCCGCATAGTTAAGCCAGTATCTGCT
CCCTGCTTGTGTGTTGGAGGTCGCTGAGTAGTGCGCGAGCAAAATTTAAGCTACAACAAGGCAAGGCTTG
ACCGACAATTGCATGAAGAATCTGCTTAGGGTTAGGCGTTTTGCGCTGCTTCGCGATGTACGGGCCAGAT
ATACGCGTTGACATTGATTATTGACTAGTTATTAATAGTAATCAATTACGGGGTCATTAGTTCATAGCCC
ATATATGGAGTTCCGCGTTACATAACTTACGGTAAATGGCCCGCCTGGCTGACCGCCCAACGACCCCCGC
CCATTGACGTCAATAATGACGTATGTTCCCATAGTAACGCCAATAGGGACTTTCCATTGACGTCAATGGG
TGGAGTATTTACGGTAAACTGCCCACTTGGCAGTACATCAAGTGTATCATATGCCAAGTACGCCCCCTAT
TGACGTCAATGACGGTAAATGGCCCGCCTGGCATTATGCCCAGTACATGACCTTATGGGACTTTCCTACT
TGGCAGTACATCTACGTATTAGTCATCGCTATTACCATGGTGATGCGGTTTTGGCAGTACATCAATGGGC
GTGGATAGCGGTTTGACTCACGGGGATTTCCAAGTCTCCACCCCATTGACGTCAATGGGAGTTTGTTTTG
GCACCAAAATCAACGGGACTTTCCAAAATGTCGTAACAACTCCGCCCCATTGACGCAAATGGGCGGTAGG
CGTGTACGGTGGGAGGTCTATATAAGCAGAGCTCTCTGGCTAACTAGAGAACCCACTGCTTACTGGCTTA
TCGAAATTAATACGACTCACTATAGGGAGACCCAAGCTTGGTACCGAGCTCGGATCCACCATGTACACGC
TGCTGTCGGGCTTGTACAAGTACATGTTTCAGAAGGACGAGTACTGCATCCTGATCCTGGGCCTGGACAA
TGCTGGGAAGAACACCTTCCTGGAGCAGTCGAAAACCCGATTTAACAAGAACTACAAGGGGATGAGTCTA
TCCAAAATCACCACCACCGTGGGCCTAAACATCGGCACTGTGGATGTGGGAAAGGCTCGGCTCATGTTCT
GGGACTTAGGAGGGCAGGAAGAGCTGCAGTCTTTGTGGGACAAGTATTATGCGGAGTGTCACGGCGTCAT
CTACGTCATTGACTCCACCGACGAGGAGAGGCTGGCTGAGTCCAAGCAGGCGTTTGAGAAGGTGGTGACC
AGCGAGGCGCTGTGCGGTGTCCCCGTCTTGGTGCTGGCCAACAAGCAGGATGTGGAGACGTGCCTCTCAA
TCCCTGACATCAAGACGGCCTTCAGCGACTGCACCAGCAAGATCGGCAGGCGCGATTGCCTGACCCAGGC
CTGCTCGGCCCTCACAGGCAAAGGGGTGCGCGAGGGCATCGAGTGGATGGTGAAGTGTGTCGTGCGGAAT
GTGCACCGGCCGCCGCGGCAGAGGGACATCACGCTCGAGTATCCATACGATGTACCAGACTACGCAGAGA
TCCACTAGTTCTAGAGGGCCCTATTCTATAGTGTCACCTAAATGCTAGAGCTCGCTGATCAGCCTCGACT
GTGCCTTCTAGTTGCCAGCCATCTGTTGTTTGCCCCTCCCCCGTGCCTTCCTTGACCCTGGAAGGTGCCA
CTCCCACTGTCCTTTCCTAATAAAATGAGGAAATTGCATCGCATTGTCTGAGTAGGTGTCATTCTATTCT
GGGGGGTGGGGTGGGGCAGGACAGCAAGGGGGAGGATTGGGAAGACAATAGCAGGCATGCTGGGGATGCG
GTGGGCTCTATGGCTTCTGAGGCGGAAAGAACCAGCTGGGGCTCTAGGGGGTATCCCC
[124 nt withheld, positions 1879-2002]
C
[91 nt withheld, positions 2004-2094]
A
[49 nt withheld, positions 2096-2144]
CCTTTGACGTTGGAGTCCACGTTCTTT
[37 nt withheld, positions 2172-2208]
ACCCTATCTCGGTCTATTCTTTTGATTTATAAGGGATTTTGCCGATTTCGGCCTATTGGTTAAAAAATGA
GCTGATTTAACAAAAATTTAACGCGAATTAATTCTGTGGAATGTGTGTCAGTTAGGGTGTGGAAAGTCCC
CAGGCTCCCCAGCAGGCAGAAGTATGCAAAGCATGCATCTCAATTAGTCAGCAACCAGGTGTGGAAAGTC
CCCAGGCTCCCCAGCAGGCAGAAGTATGCAAAGCATGCATCTCAATTAGTCAGCAACCATAGTCCCGCCC
CTAACTCCGCCCATCCCGCCCCTAACTCCGCCCAGTTCCGCCCATTCTCCGCCCCATGGCTGACTAATTT
TTTTTATTTATGCAGAGGCCGAGGCCGCCTCTGCCTCTGAGCTATTCCAGAAGTAGTGAGGAGGCTTTTT
TGGAGGCCTAGGCTTTTGCAAAAAGCTCCCGGGAGCTTGTATATCCATTTTCGGATCTGATCAAGAGACA
GGATGAGGATCGTTTCGCATGATTGAACAAGATGGATTGCACGCAGGTTCTCCGGCCGCTTGGGTGGAGA
GGCTATTCGGCTATGACTGGGCACAACAGACAATCGGCTGCTCTGATGCCGCCGTGTTCCGGCTGTCAGC
GCAGGGGCGCCCGGTTCTTTTTGTCAAGACCGACCTGTCCGGTGCCCTGAATGAACTGCAGGACGAGGCA
GCGCGGCTATCGTGGCTGGCCACGACGGGCGTTCCTTGCGCAGCTGTGCTCGACGTTGTCACTGAAGCGG
GAAGGGACTGGCTGCTATTGGGCGAAGTGCCGGGGCAGGATCTCCTGTCATCTCACCTTGCTCCTGCCGA
GAAAGTATCCATCATGGCTGATGCAATGCGGCGGCTGCATACGCTTGATCCGGCTACCTGCCCATTCGAC
CACCAAGCGAAACATCGCATCGAGCGAGCACGTACTCGGATGGAAGCCGGTCTTGTCGATCAGGATGATC
TGGACGAAGAGCATCAGGGGCTCGCGCCAGCCGAACTGTTCGCCAGGCTCAAGGCGCGCATGCCCGACGG
CGAGGATCTCGTCGTGACCCATGGCGATGCCTGCTTGCCGAATATCATGGTGGAAAATGGCCGCTTTTCT
GGATTCATCGACTGTGGCCGGCTGGGTGTGGCGGACCGCTATCAGGACATAGCGTTGGCTACCCGTGATA
TTGCTGAAGAGCTTGGCGGCGAATGGGCTGACCGCTTCCTCGTGCTTTACGGTATCGCCGCTCCCGATTC
GCAGCGCATCGCCTTCTATCGCCTTCTTGACGAGTTCTTCTGAGCGGGACTCTGGGGTTCGAAATGACCG
ACCAAGCGACGCCCAACCTGCCATCACGAGATTTCGATTCCACCGCCGCCTTCTATGAAAGGTTGGGCTT
CGGAATCGTTTTCCGGGACGCCGGCTGGATGATCCTCCAGCGCGGGGATCTCATGCTGGAGTTCTTCGCC
CACCCCAACTTGTTTATTGCAGCTTATAATGGTTACAAATAAAGCAATAGCATCACAAATTTCACAAATA
AAGCATTTTTTTCACTGCATTCTAGTTGTGGTTTGTCCAAACTCATCAATGTATCTTATCATGTCTGTAT
ACCGTCGACCTCTAGCTAGAGCTTGGCGTAATCATGGTCATAGCTGTTTCCTGTGTGAAATTGTTATCCG
CTCACAATTCCACACAACATACGAGCCGGAAGCATAAAGTGTAAAGCCTGGGGTGCCTAATGAGTGAGCT
AACTCACATTAATTGCGTTGCGCTCACTGCCCGCTTTCCAGTCGGGAAACCTGTCGTGCCAGCTGCATTA
ATGAATCGGCCAACGCGCGGGGAGAGGCGGTTTGCGTATTGGGCGCTCTTCCGCTTCCTCGCTCACTGAC
TCGCTGCGCTCGGTCGTTCGGCTGCGGCGAGCGGTATCAGCTCACTCAAAGGCGGTAATACGGTTATCCA
CAGAATCAGGGGATAACGCAGGAAAGAACATGTGAGCAAAAGGCCAGCAAAAGGCCAGGAACCGTAAAAA
GGCCGCGTTGCTGGCGTTTTTCCATAGGCTCCGCCCCCCTGACGAGCATCACAAAAATCGACGCTCAAGT
CAGAGGTGGCGAAACCCGACAGGACTATAAAGATACCAGGCGTTTCCCCCTGGAAGCTCCCTCGTGCGCT
CTCCTGTTCCGACCCTGCCGCTTACCGGATACCTGTCCGCCTTTCTCCCTTCGGGAAGCGTGGCGCTTTC
TCATAGCTCACGCTGTAGGTATCTCAGTTCGGTGTAGGTCGTTCGCTCCAAGCTGGGCTGTGTGCACGAA
CCCCCCGTTCAGCCCGACCGCTGCGCCTTATCCGGTAACTATCGTCTTGAGTCCAACCCGGTAAGACACG
ACTTATCGCCACTGGCAGCAGCCACTGGTAACAGGATTAGCAGAGCGAGGTATGTAGGCGGTGCTACAGA
GTTCTTGAAGTGGTGGCCTAACTACGGCTACACTAGAAGAACAGTATTTGGTATCTGCGCTCTGCTGAAG
CCAGTTACCTTCGGAAAAAGAGTTGGTAGCTCTTGATCCGGCAAACAAACCACCGCTGGTAGCGGTGGTT
TTTTTGTTTGCAAGCAGCAGATTACGCGCAGAAAAAAAGGATCTCAAGAAGATCCTTTGATCTTTTCTAC
GGGGTCTGACGCTCAGTGGAACGAAAACTCACGTTAAGGGATTTTGGTCATGAGATTATCAAAAAGGATC
TTCACCTAGATCCTTTTAAATTAAAAATGAAGTTTTAAATCAATCTAAAGTATATATGAGTAAACTTGGT
CTGACAGTTACCAATGCTTAATCAGTGAGGCACCTATCTCAGCGATCTGTCTATTTCGTTCATCCATAGT
TGCCTGACTCCCCGTCGTGTAGATAACTACGATACGGGAGGGCTTACCATCTGGCCCCAGTGCTGCAATG
ATACCGCGAGACCCACGCTCACCGGCTCCAGATTTATCAGCAATAAACCAGCCAGCCGGAAGGGCCGAGC
GCAGAAGTGGTCCTGCAACTTTATCCGCCTCCATCCAGTCTATTAATTGTTGCCGGGAAGCTAGAGTAAG
TAGTTCGCCAGTTAATAGTTTGCGCAACGTTGTTGCCATTGCTACAGGCATCGTGGTGTCACGCTCGTCG
TTTGGTATGGCTTCATTCAGCTCCGGTTCCCAACGATCAAGGCGAGTTACATGATCCCCCATGTTGTGCA
AAAAAGCGGTTAGCTCCTTCGGTCCTCCGATCGTTGTCAGAAGTAAGTTGGCCGCAGTGTTATCACTCAT
GGTTATGGCAGCACTGCATAATTCTCTTACTGTCATGCCATCCGTAAGATGCTTTTCTGTGACTGGTGAG
TACTCAACCAAGTCATTCTGAGAATAGTGTATGCGGCGACCGAGTTGCTCTTGCCCGGCGTCAATACGGG
ATAATACCGCGCCACATAGCAGAACTTTAAAAGTGCTCATCATTGGAAAACGTTCTTCGGGGCGAAAACT
CTCAAGGATCTTACCGCTGTTGAGATCCAGTTCGATGTAACCCACTCGTGCACCCAACTGATCTTCAGCA
TCTTTTACTTTCACCAGCGTTTCTGGGTGAGCAAAAACAGGAAGGCAAAATGCCGCAAAAAAGGGAATAA
GGGCGACACGGAAATGTTGAATACTCATACTCTTCCTTTTTCAATATTATTGAAGCATTTATCAGGGTTA
TTGTCTCATGAGCGGATACATATTTGAATGTATTTAGAAAAATAAACAAATAGGGGTTCCGCGCACATTT
CCCCGAAAAGTGCCACCTGACGTCGACGGATCGGGAGAT
Features (pLannotate 1.2.2; 22 found; start..end, strand, type, name):
     13..65      -  misc_feature   bom (fragment): basis of mobility region from pBR322
    220..599     +  enhancer       CMV enhancer: human cytomegalovirus immediate early enhancer
    600..803     +  promoter       CMV promoter: human cytomegalovirus (CMV) immediate early promoter
    799..832     +  LTR            5' LTR (truncated) (fragment): truncated 5' long terminal repeat (LTR) from HIV-1
    848..866     +  promoter       T7 promoter: promoter for bacteriophage T7 RNA polymerase
    901..1503    +  CDS            ARFRP1: ARFRP_HUMAN - Also known as ARP1. Experimental evidence at protein level: Swiss-Prot protein existence level 1. Trans-Golgi-associated GTPase that regulates protein sorting. Controls the targeting of ARL1 and its effector to the trans-Golgi. Required for the lipidation of chylomicrons in the intestine and required for VLDL lipidation in the liver. From Homo sapiens (Human).
   1539..1556    -  misc_feature   MCS (fragment): pBluescript multiple cloning site
   1565..1583    -  promoter       SP6 promoter: promoter for bacteriophage SP6 RNA polymerase
   1609..1833    +  polyA_signal   bGH poly(A) signal: bovine growth hormone polyadenylation signal
   1837..1858    +  promoter       SV40 promoter (fragment): SV40 enhancer and early promoter
   1879..2307    +  rep_origin     f1 ori (sequence partly withheld): f1 bacteriophage origin of replication; arrow indicates direction of (+) strand synthesis
   2321..2650    +  promoter       SV40 promoter: SV40 enhancer and early promoter
   2717..3508    +  CDS            neo: KKA2_KLEPN - Also known as kan, nptII. Experimental evidence at protein level: Swiss-Prot protein existence level 1. Resistance to kanamycin, neomycin, paromomycin, ribostamycin, butirosin and gentamicin B. From Klebsiella pneumoniae.
   3532..3690    +  CDS            ble (fragment): BLE_KLEPN - Experimental evidence at protein level: Swiss-Prot protein existence level 1. Binding protein with a strong affinity to the bleomycin family of antibiotics. Binds to CL990; an antimitotic-antibiotic compound. From Klebsiella pneumoniae.
   3685..3806    +  polyA_signal   SV40 poly(A) signal: SV40 polyadenylation signal
   3879..3895    -  protein_bind   lac operator: The lac repressor binds to the lac operator to inhibit transcription in E. coli. This inhibition can be relieved by adding lactose or isopropyl-β-D-thiogalactopyranoside (IPTG). lac repressor encoded by lacI
   3903..3933    -  promoter       lac promoter: promoter for the E. coli lac operon
   3948..3969    -  protein_bind   CAP binding site: CAP binding activates transcription in the presence of cAMP. E. coli catabolite activator protein
   3982..4074    -  CDS            lacI (fragment): lac repressor; lacI; The lac repressor binds to the lac operator to inhibit transcription in E. coli. This inhibition can be relieved by adding lactose or isopropyl-β-D-thiogalactopyranoside (IPTG).
   4257..4845    -  rep_origin     ori: high-copy-number ColE1/pMB1/pBR322/pUC origin of replication
   5016..5876    -  CDS            AmpR: β-lactamase; bla; confers resistance to ampicillin, carbenicillin, and related antibiotics
   5877..5981    -  promoter       AmpR promoter: bla
