[The description below was written by a language model from this plasmid's Addgene catalogue record and pLannotate feature annotations shown in this document.]
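Description:
pcDNA3-hARFRP1(T31N)-HA is a 6,027-nt mammalian expression plasmid built on the pcDNA3 backbone that drives expression of a point mutant of human ARFRP1, an Arf-related small GTPase associated with the trans-Golgi that regulates protein sorting and controls the Golgi targeting of ARL1 and its effectors. The ARFRP1 coding sequence carries the T31N substitution and, according to the catalogue entry, a C-terminal HA epitope tag; the automated feature table does not annotate the tag separately, although there is a short unannotated stretch immediately downstream of the ARFRP1 CDS where it would be expected. Substitutions of this type in the nucleotide-binding motif of small GTPases are commonly used to produce GDP-locked or dominant-negative forms, but the record itself does not state the functional consequence of the mutation.

Transcription of the insert is driven by the human cytomegalovirus immediate early enhancer and promoter and terminated by the bovine growth hormone polyadenylation signal. T7 and SP6 promoters flank the insert, allowing in vitro transcription or sequencing from either side. A second cassette, consisting of the SV40 enhancer/early promoter, the neo gene and an SV40 poly(A) signal, confers G418 resistance for selecting stably transfected mammalian cells. In E. coli, the plasmid is maintained through a high-copy ColE1/pUC-type origin with ampicillin selection via β-lactamase, and an f1 origin permits single-stranded DNA production. Short annotated fragments (HIV-1 LTR, ble, lacI, lac promoter/operator) are likely backbone remnants or annotation matches rather than functional parts. The construct is suited to transient or stable expression of the HA-tagged mutant for localization and interaction studies of Golgi-associated GTPases.
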