Addgene plasmid #206401: pcDNA3-hARFRP1(T31N)-HA
Purpose: Mammalian expression of hARFRP1(T31N)
Depositing lab: Kazuhisa Nakayama & Hye-Won Shin. Depositing organization: Kyoto University, Graduate School of Pharmaceutical Sciences. Publication: Arfaptins are localized to the trans-Golgi by interaction with Arl1, but not Arfs. Man Z, Kondo Y, Koga H, Umino H, Nakayama K, Shin HW. J Biol Chem. 2011 Apr 1;286(13):11569-78. doi: 10.1074/jbc.M110.201442. Epub 2011 Jan 14. PubMed 21239483.
Backbone
  Vector backbone: pcDNA3
  Vector type: Mammalian Expression
Growth in bacteria
  Bacterial resistance: Ampicillin, 100 μg/mL
  Growth temperature: 37°C
  Growth strain: DH5alpha
  Copy number: High Copy
Gene/Insert
  Gene/Insert name: ARFRP1
  Species: H. sapiens (human)
  Mutation: T31N
  Entrez Gene: ARFRP1 (a.k.a. ARL18, ARP, Arp1)
  Tag / fusion protein: HA (C terminal on insert)
  Cloning method: Restriction Enzyme; 5′ cloning site unknown (unknown if destroyed)
Terms and licenses: Academic/Nonprofit Terms; Industry Terms: Not Available to Industry
How to cite: pcDNA3-hARFRP1(T31N)-HA was a gift from Kazuhisa Nakayama & Hye-Won Shin (Addgene plasmid # 206401 ; http://n2t.net/addgene:206401 ; RRID:Addgene_206401)
